Addgene plasmid #58980: pMitoLOC
Purpose: Expression of preCOX4-mCherry & preSU9-GFP for colocalisation analysis of yeast mitochondrila
Depositing lab: Markus Ralser. Depositing organization: University of Cambridge. Publication: MitoLoc: A method for the simultaneous quantification of mitochondrial network morphology and membrane potential in single cells. Vowinckel J, Hartl J, Butler R, Ralser M. Mitochondrion. 2015 Sep;24:77-86. doi: 10.1016/j.mito.2015.07.001. Epub 2015 Jul 13. PubMed 26184437.
Backbone
  Vector backbone: pUG35
  Backbone size w/o insert (bp): 4872
  Total vector size (bp): 8213
  Modifications to backbone: NAT resistance
  Vector type: Yeast Expression
  Selectable markers: Nourseothricin
Growth in bacteria
  Bacterial resistance: Ampicillin, 100 μg/mL
  Growth temperature: 37°C
  Growth strain: DH5alpha
  Copy number: Unknown
Gene/Insert 1
  Gene/Insert name: mCherry
  Species: Synthetic
  Insert size (bp): 704
  Promoter: ADH1
  Tag / fusion protein: preCOX4 (N terminal on insert)
  Cloning method: Restriction Enzyme; 5′ cloning site BstBI (not destroyed); 3′ cloning site NotI (unknown if destroyed)
  Sequencing primers: 5′ AATTGTGAGCGGATAACAATTTCA; 3′ GTGCCACCTTTTCGACACTT
Gene/Insert 2
  Gene/Insert name: GFP (alt name: mtGFP)
  Species: Synthetic
  Insert size (bp): 716
  Promoter: MET17
  Tag / fusion protein: preSU9 (N terminal on insert)
  Cloning method: Restriction Enzyme; 5′ cloning site BamHI (unknown if destroyed); 3′ cloning site EcoRV (destroyed during cloning)
  Sequencing primers: 5′ AAGTGTCGAAAAGGTGGCAC; 3′ GTTTTCCCAGTCACGAC
Resource information
  A portion of this plasmid was derived from a plasmid made by: pYES_mtGFP: B. Westermann pHS12: C. Dunn
Terms and licenses: Academic/Nonprofit Terms; Industry Terms: Not Available to Industry
How to cite: pMitoLOC was a gift from Markus Ralser (Addgene plasmid # 58980 ; http://n2t.net/addgene:58980 ; RRID:Addgene_58980)
