[The description below was written by a language model from this plasmid's Addgene catalogue record and pLannotate feature annotations shown in this document.]
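Description:
pMitoLOC is a yeast expression plasmid built on the pUG35 backbone that co-expresses two differently targeted mitochondrial fluorescent reporters for colocalisation analysis in Saccharomyces cerevisiae. It is a shuttle vector. In E. coli it replicates from a high-copy ColE1/pUC-type origin and is selected with ampicillin via β-lactamase, and an f1 origin is also present. In yeast it is maintained as a centromeric plasmid through a CEN6/ARS element. The backbone was modified to carry nourseothricin resistance, annotated as a nat1 acetyltransferase gene flanked by the Ashbya gossypii TEF promoter and terminator. Only a fragment of the URA3 promoter remains next to this cassette, suggesting that the drug marker took the place of the original auxotrophic marker, although the record does not say so explicitly. The catalogue lists a total size of 8213 bp, slightly larger than the 8,201 nt depositor sequence that was annotated.

The two reporter cassettes sit back to back and are transcribed divergently. On one side, the ADH1 promoter drives mCherry fused at its N terminus to the presequence of yeast cytochrome c oxidase subunit IV (preCOX4); no terminator is annotated downstream of this fusion. On the other side, the methionine-repressible MET17 promoter drives GFP (annotated as GFPmut3) fused to the presequence of Neurospora crassa ATP synthase subunit 9 (preSU9), followed by the CYC1 terminator. Both presequences direct import into mitochondria. According to the associated publication title, comparing the two signals in single cells allows simultaneous quantification of mitochondrial network morphology and membrane potential. Parts of the construct were derived from earlier mtGFP and pHS12 plasmids.
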