Features (pLannotate 1.2.2; 30 found; start..end, strand, type, name):
     18..36      -  promoter       T3 promoter: promoter for bacteriophage T3 RNA polymerase
     81..97      -  protein_bind   lac operator: The lac repressor binds to the lac operator to inhibit transcription in E. coli. This inhibition can be relieved by adding lactose or isopropyl-β-D-thiogalactopyranoside (IPTG). lac repressor encoded by lacI
    105..135     -  promoter       lac promoter: promoter for the E. coli lac operon
    150..171     -  protein_bind   CAP binding site: CAP binding activates transcription in the presence of cAMP. E. coli catabolite activator protein
    184..276     -  CDS            lacI (fragment): lac repressor; lacI; The lac repressor binds to the lac operator to inhibit transcription in E. coli. This inhibition can be relieved by adding lactose or isopropyl-β-D-thiogalactopyranoside (IPTG).
    459..1047    -  rep_origin     ori: high-copy-number ColE1/pMB1/pBR322/pUC origin of replication
   1218..2078    -  CDS            AmpR: β-lactamase; bla; confers resistance to ampicillin, carbenicillin, and related antibiotics
   2079..2183    -  promoter       AmpR promoter: bla
   2220..2723    +  misc_feature   CEN/ARS: S. cerevisiae CEN6 centromere fused to an autonomously replicating sequence
   2791..2826    +  CDS            rop (fragment): Rop protein, which maintains plasmids at low copy number; rop
   2928..2977    +  misc_feature   bom (fragment): basis of mobility region from pBR322
   2985..3044    +  promoter       URA3 promoter (fragment): S. cerevisiae URA3
   3080..3423    +  promoter       TEF promoter: Ashbya gossypii TEF promoter
   3430..3994    +  CDS            NrsR (fragment): nourseothricin acetyltransferase; Streptomyces noursei nat1; confers resistance to nourseothricin
   4002..4199    +  terminator     TEF terminator: Ashbya gossypii TEF terminator
   4315..4366    +  misc_feature   bom (fragment): basis of mobility region from pBR322
   4394..4822    -  rep_origin     f1 ori (sequence partly withheld): f1 bacteriophage origin of replication; arrow indicates direction of (+) strand synthesis
   4826..4981    -  CDS            lacZα (fragment): LacZα fragment of β-galactosidase; lacZ fragment
   4989..5007    +  promoter       T7 promoter: promoter for bacteriophage T7 RNA polymerase
   5026..5273    -  terminator     CYC1 terminator: S. cerevisiae CYC1; transcription terminator for CYC1
   5286..5999    -  CDS            GFPmut3: GFPmut3 is a basic (constitutively fluorescent) green fluorescent protein published in 1996, derived from Aequorea victoria. It is reported to be a very rapidly-maturing weak dimer.
   6001..6038    -  misc_feature   MCS (fragment): pBluescript multiple cloning site
   6036..6245    -  CDS            oli (fragment): ATP9_NEUCR - Also known as atp-9, atp9, prl-1. Experimental evidence at protein level: Swiss-Prot protein existence level 1. Mitochondrial membrane ATP synthase (F(1)F(0) ATP synthase or Complex V) produces ATP from ADP in the presence of a proton gradient across the membrane which is generated by electron transport complexes of the respiratory chain. F-type ATPases consist of two structural domains, F(1) - containing the extramembraneous catalytic core and F(0) - containing the membrane proton channel, linked together by a central stalk and a peripheral stalk. During catalysis, ATP synthesis
   6246..6264    -  misc_feature   MCS (fragment): pBluescript multiple cloning site
   6264..6613    -  promoter       MET17 promoter: S. cerevisiae MET17; expression is repressed by methionine; MET15; MET25
   6629..6660    -  misc_feature   MCS (fragment): pBluescript multiple cloning site
   6658..7360    +  promoter       ADH1 promoter: S. cerevisiae ADH1; promoter for alcohol dehydrogenase 1
   7391..7456    +  CDS            pre-CoxIV: mitochondrial presequence of yeast cytochfome c oxidase subunit IV (Hurt et al., 1984)
   7472..8181    +  CDS            mCherry (fragment): monomeric derivative of DsRed fluorescent protein (Shaner et al., 2004) mammalian codon-optimized
   8182..5       -  misc_feature   MCS (fragment) (across the origin): pBluescript multiple cloning site
>Addgene plasmid #58980 | pMitoLOC | depositor full sequence | sequence record 91401 | pMitoLOC sequence 8201 bps
AGCTCCAGCTTTTGTTCCCTTTAGTGAGGGTTAATTGCGCGCTTGGCGTAATCATGGTCATAGCTGTTTC
CTGTGTGAAATTGTTATCCGCTCACAATTCCACACAACATACGAGCCGGAAGCATAAAGTGTAAAGCCTG
GGGTGCCTAATGAGTGAGCTAACTCACATTAATTGCGTTGCGCTCACTGCCCGCTTTCCAGTCGGGAAAC
CTGTCGTGCCAGCTGCATTAATGAATCGGCCAACGCGCGGGGAGAGGCGGTTTGCGTATTGGGCGCTCTT
CCGCTTCCTCGCTCACTGACTCGCTGCGCTCGGTCGTTCGGCTGCGGCGAGCGGTATCAGCTCACTCAAA
GGCGGTAATACGGTTATCCACAGAATCAGGGGATAACGCAGGAAAGAACATGTGAGCAAAAGGCCAGCAA
AAGGCCAGGAACCGTAAAAAGGCCGCGTTGCTGGCGTTTTTCCATAGGCTCCGCCCCCCTGACGAGCATC
ACAAAAATCGACGCTCAAGTCAGAGGTGGCGAAACCCGACAGGACTATAAAGATACCAGGCGTTTCCCCC
TGGAAGCTCCCTCGTGCGCTCTCCTGTTCCGACCCTGCCGCTTACCGGATACCTGTCCGCCTTTCTCCCT
TCGGGAAGCGTGGCGCTTTCTCATAGCTCACGCTGTAGGTATCTCAGTTCGGTGTAGGTCGTTCGCTCCA
AGCTGGGCTGTGTGCACGAACCCCCCGTTCAGCCCGACCGCTGCGCCTTATCCGGTAACTATCGTCTTGA
GTCCAACCCGGTAAGACACGACTTATCGCCACTGGCAGCAGCCACTGGTAACAGGATTAGCAGAGCGAGG
TATGTAGGCGGTGCTACAGAGTTCTTGAAGTGGTGGCCTAACTACGGCTACACTAGAAGAACAGTATTTG
GTATCTGCGCTCTGCTGAAGCCAGTTACCTTCGGAAAAAGAGTTGGTAGCTCTTGATCCGGCAAACAAAC
CACCGCTGGTAGCGGTGGTTTTTTTGTTTGCAAGCAGCAGATTACGCGCAGAAAAAAAGGATCTCAAGAA
GATCCTTTGATCTTTTCTACGGGGTCTGACGCTCAGTGGAACGAAAACTCACGTTAAGGGATTTTGGTCA
TGAGATTATCAAAAAGGATCTTCACCTAGATCCTTTTAAATTAAAAATGAAGTTTTAAATCAATCTAAAG
TATATATGAGTAAACTTGGTCTGACAGTTACCAATGCTTAATCAGTGAGGCACCTATCTCAGCGATCTGT
CTATTTCGTTCATCCATAGTTGCCTGACTCCCCGTCGTGTAGATAACTACGATACGGGAGGGCTTACCAT
CTGGCCCCAGTGCTGCAATGATACCGCGAGACCCACGCTCACCGGCTCCAGATTTATCAGCAATAAACCA
GCCAGCCGGAAGGGCCGAGCGCAGAAGTGGTCCTGCAACTTTATCCGCCTCCATCCAGTCTATTAATTGT
TGCCGGGAAGCTAGAGTAAGTAGTTCGCCAGTTAATAGTTTGCGCAACGTTGTTGCCATTGCTACAGGCA
TCGTGGTGTCACGCTCGTCGTTTGGTATGGCTTCATTCAGCTCCGGTTCCCAACGATCAAGGCGAGTTAC
ATGATCCCCCATGTTGTGCAAAAAAGCGGTTAGCTCCTTCGGTCCTCCGATCGTTGTCAGAAGTAAGTTG
GCCGCAGTGTTATCACTCATGGTTATGGCAGCACTGCATAATTCTCTTACTGTCATGCCATCCGTAAGAT
GCTTTTCTGTGACTGGTGAGTACTCAACCAAGTCATTCTGAGAATAGTGTATGCGGCGACCGAGTTGCTC
TTGCCCGGCGTCAATACGGGATAATACCGCGCCACATAGCAGAACTTTAAAAGTGCTCATCATTGGAAAA
CGTTCTTCGGGGCGAAAACTCTCAAGGATCTTACCGCTGTTGAGATCCAGTTCGATGTAACCCACTCGTG
CACCCAACTGATCTTCAGCATCTTTTACTTTCACCAGCGTTTCTGGGTGAGCAAAAACAGGAAGGCAAAA
TGCCGCAAAAAAGGGAATAAGGGCGACACGGAAATGTTGAATACTCATACTCTTCCTTTTTCAATATTAT
TGAAGCATTTATCAGGGTTATTGTCTCATGAGCGGATACATATTTGAATGTATTTAGAAAAATAAACAAA
TAGGGGTTCCGCGCACATTTCCCCGAAAAGTGCCACCTGGGTCCTTTTCATCACGTGCTATAAAAATAAT
TATAATTTAAATTTTTTAATATAAATATATAAATTAAAAATAGAAAGTAAAAAAAGAAATTAAAGAAAAA
ATAGTTTTTGTTTTCCGAAGATGTAAAAGACTCTAGGGGGATCGCCAACAAATACTACCTTTTATCTTGC
TCTTCCTGCTCTCAGGTATTAATGCCGAATTGTTTCATCTTGTCTGTGTAGAAGACCACACACGAAAATC
CTGTGATTTTACATTTTACTTATCGTTAATCGAATGTATATCTATTTAATCTGCTTTTCTTGTCTAATAA
ATATATATGTAAAGTACGCTTTTTGTTGAAATTTTTTAAACCTTTGTTTATTTTTTTTTCTTCATTCCGT
AACTCTTCTACCTTCTTTATTTACTTTCTAAAATCCAAATACAAAACATAAAAATAAATAAACACAGAGT
AAATTCCCAAATTATTCCATCATTAAAAGATACGAGGCGCGTGTAAGTTACAGGCAAGCGATCCGTCTAA
GAAACCATTATTATCATGACATTAACCTATAAAAATAGGCGTATCACGAGGCCCTTTCGTCTCGCGCGTT
TCGGTGATGACGGTGAAAACCTCTGACACATGCAGCTCCCGGAGACGGTCACAGCTTGTCTGTAAGCGGA
TGCCGGGAGCAGACAAGCCCGTCAGGGCGCGTCAGCGGGTGTTGGCGGGTGTCGGGGCTGGCTTAACTAT
GCGGCATCAGAGCAGATTGTACTGAGAGTGCACCATACCACCTTTTCAATTCATCATTTTTTTTTTATTC
TTTTTTTTGATTTCGGTTTCCTTGAAATTTTTTTAGCTTGCCTTGTCCCCGCCGGGTCACCCGGCCAGCG
ACATGGAGGCCCAGAATACCCTCCTTGACAGTCTTGACGTGCGCAGCTCAGGGGCATGATGTGACTGTCG
CCCGTACATTTAGCCCATACATCCCCATGTATAATCATTTGCATCCATACATTTTGATGGCCGCACGGCG
CGAAGCAAAAATTACGGCTCCTCGCTGCAGACCTGCGAGCAGGGAAACGCTCCCCTCACAGACGCGTTGA
ATTGTCCCCACGCCGCGCCCCTGTAGAGAAATATAAAAGGTTAGGATTTGCCACTGAGGTTCTTCTTTCA
TATACTTCCTTTTAAAATCTTGCTAGGATACAGTTCTCACATCACATCCGAACATAAACAACCATGGGTA
CCACTCTTGACGACACGGCTTACCGGTACCGCACCAGTGTCCCGGGGGACGCCGAGGCCATCGAGGCACT
GGATGGGTCCTTCACCACCGACACCGTCTTCCGCGTCACCGCCACCGGGGACGGCTTCACCCTGCGGGAG
GTGCCGGTGGACCCGCCCCTGACCAAGGTGTTCCCCGACGACGAATCGGACGACGAATCGGACGACGGGG
AGGACGGCGACCCGGACTCCCGGACGTTCGTCGCGTACGGGGACGACGGCGACCTGGCGGGCTTCGTGGT
CGTCTCGTACTCCGGCTGGAACCGCCGGCTGACCGTCGAGGACATCGAGGTCGCCCCGGAGCACCGGGGG
CACGGGGTCGGGCGCGCGTTGATGGGGCTCGCGACGGAGTTCGCCCGCGAGCGGGGCGCCGGGCACCTCT
GGCTGGAGGTCACCAACGTCAACGCACCGGCGATCCACGCGTACCGGCGGATGGGGTTCACCCTCTGCGG
CCTGGACACCGCCCTGTACGACGGCACCGCCTCGGACGGCGAGCAGGCGCTCTACATGAGCATGCCCTGC
CCCTAATCAGTACTGACAATAAAAAGATTCTTGTTTTCAAGAACTTGTCATTTGTATAGTTTTTTTATAT
TGTAGTTGTTCTATTTTAATCAAATGTTAGCGTGATTTATATTTTTTTTCGCCTCGACATCATCTGCCCA
GATGCGAAGTTAAGTGCGCAGAAAGTAATATCATGCGTCAATCGTATGTGAATGCTGGTCGCTATACTGC
TGTCGATTCGATACTAACGCCGCCATCCAGTGTCGAAAAACTGTATTATAAGTAAATGCATGTATACTAA
ACTCACAAATTAGAGCTTCAATTTAATTATATCAGTTATTACCCTATGCGGTGTGAAATACCGCACAGAT
GCGTAAGGAGAAAATACCGCATCAGGAAATTGTAAGCGTTAATATTTTGTTAAAATTCGCGTTAAATTTT
TGTTAAATCAGCTCATTTTTTAACCAATAGGCCGAAATCGGCAAAATCCCTTATAAATCAAAAGAATAGA
CCGAGATAGGGT
[37 nt withheld, positions 4493-4529]
AAAGAACGTGGACTCCAACGTCAAAGG
[49 nt withheld, positions 4557-4605]
T
[91 nt withheld, positions 4607-4697]
G
[124 nt withheld, positions 4699-4822]
CCATTCGCCATTCAGGCTGCGCAACTGTTGGGAAGGGCGATCGGTGCGGGCCTCTTCGCTATTACGCCAG
CTGGCGAAAGGGGGATGTGCTGCAAGGCGATTAAGTTGGGTAACGCCAGGGTTTTCCCAGTCACGACGTT
GTAAAACGACGGCCAGTGAGCGCGCGTAATACGACTCACTATAGGGCGAATTGGGTACCGGCCGCAAATT
AAAGCCTTCGAGCGTCCCAAAACCTTCTCAAGCAAGGTTTTCAGTATAATGTTACATGCGTACACGCGTC
TGTACAGAAAAAAAAGAAAAATTTGAAATATAAATAACGTTCTTAATACTAACATAACTATAAAAAAATA
AATAGGGACCTAGACTTCAGGTTGTCTAACTCCTTCCTTTTCGGTTAGAGCGGATGTGGGGGGAGGGCGT
GAATGTAAGCGTGACATAACTAATTACATGACTCGACCAGTTATTTGTACAATTCATCCATACCATGGGT
AATACCAGCAGCAGTAACAAATTCTAACAAGACCATGTGGTCTCTCTTTTCGTTTGGATCTTTGGATAAG
GCAGATTGAGTGGATAAGTAATGGTTGTCTGGTAACAAGACTGGACCATCACCAATTGGAGTATTTTGTT
GATAATGGTCAGCTAATTGAACAGAACCATCTTCAATGTTGTGTCTAATTTTGAAGTTAACTTTGATACC
ATTCTTTTGTTTGTCAGCCATGATGTAAACATTGTGAGAGTTATAGTTGTATTCCAATTTGTGACCTAAA
ATGTTACCATCTTCTTTAAAATCAATACCTTTTAATTCGATTCTATTAACTAAGGTATCACCTTCAAACT
TGACTTCAGCTCTGGTCTTGTAGTTACCGTCATCTTTGAAAAAAATAGTTCTTTCTTGAACATAACCTTC
TGGCATGGCAGACTTGAAAAAGTCATGTTGTTTCATATGATCTGGGTATCTCGCAAAACATTGAACACCA
TAACCGAAAGTAGTGACTAAGGTTGGCCATGGAACTGGCAATTTACCAGTAGTACAAATAAATTTTAAGG
TCAATTTACCGTAAGTAGCATCACCTTCACCTTCACCGGAGACAGAAAATTTGTGACCATTAACATCACC
ATCTAATTCAACCAAAATTGGGACAACACCAGTGAATAATTCTTCACCTTTAGACATGTCGAGGTCGACG
GTATCGATAAGCTTGATATCGAATTCGGAAGAGTAGGCGCGCTTCTGGAAAGCCTGGCGGGTGGTGGCGT
TGACGATGGAGGTCATCTGGGTGCGCTTGAGGGTCTGGAGGGGGGAGCCAGTCTGGATGGTGCGCTTGCT
GACCTGAGCAACGCGGACAGCAGGGCGGGCAACCTTGGCGGAAGCAGCCATCCGGGAGGCCAGGCGAGAG
GCGAGGACACGAGTGGAGGCCATGGATCCACTAGTTCTAGAGTATGGATGGGGGTAATAGAATTGTATCT
ATGTATCTGACGACCCTGTATTACACGAAGGAAATAGTAGATGAAAAGACAAGAGAGCAAGAAAAAGGAA
AAACTTCCTTTCTAACAGACGCTTTACTTAACCTTATATATATCTTATTTTTTTCATCGAGCGTGTTCAA
TTGGACAAGGTGCCACCTTTTCGACACTTCGGTTATTATGTTACACAGTTTTCATGAGGATGGCGCCTTG
ACTAACTTAATTAGTCATTTGCCAACCACCACAGTTCCCCAATATCGACAGCTTCACGTGCCATTTGCCA
TTTTGCGATCATGTGACCTCAAGAGAAAAAGCAAAAAATAATGAGAGCTAAGGGATTCGAAGTCGACGGT
ATCGATAAGCTTGATATCCTTTTGTTGTTTCCGGGTGTACAATATGGACTTCCTCTTTTCTGGCAACCAA
ACCCATACATCGGGATTCCTATAATACCTTCGTTGGTCTCCCTAACATGTAGGTGGCGGAGGGGAGATAT
ACAATAGAACAGATACCAGACAAGACATAATGGGCTAAACAAGACTACACCAATTACACTGCCTCATTGA
TGGTGGTACATAACGAACTAATACTGTAGCCCTAGACTTGATAGCCATCATCATATCGAAGTTTCACTAC
CCTTTTTCCATTTGCCATCTATTGAAGTAATAATAGGCGCATGCAACTTCTTTTCTTTTTTTTTCTTTTC
TCTCTCCCCCGTTGTTGTCTCACCATATCCGCAATGACAAAAAAATGATGGAAGACACTAAAGGAAAAAA
TTAACGACAAAGACAGCACCAACAGATGTCGTTGTTCCAGAGCTGATGAGGGGTATCTCGAAGCACACGA
AACTTTTTCCTTCCTTCATTCACGCACACTACTCTCTAATGAGCAACGGTATACGGCCTTCCTTCCAGTT
ACTTGAATTTGAAATAAAAAAAAGTTTGCTGTCTTGCTATCAAGTATAAATAGACCTGCAATTATTAATC
TTTTGTTTCCTCGTCATTGTTCTCGTTCCCTTTCTTCCTTGTTTCTTTTTCTGCACAATATTTCAAGCTA
TACCAAGCATACAATCAAGGAATTCCATACAAATAGATAACAAGCACAATGCTTTCACTACGTCAATCTA
TAAGATTTTTCAAGCCAGCCACAAGAACTTTGTGTAGCTCTAGACCACTAGTCGCCACCATGGTGAGCAA
GGGCGAGGAGGATAACATGGCCATCATCAAGGAGTTCATGCGCTTCAAGGTGCACATGGAGGGCTCCGTG
GACGGCCACGAGTTCGAGATCGAGGGCGAGGGCGAGGGCCGCCCCTACGAGGGCACCCAGACCGCCAAGC
TGAAGGTGACCAAGGGTGGCCCCCTGCCCTTCGCCTGGGACATCCTGTCCCCTCAGTTCATGTACGGCTC
CAAGGCCTACGTGAAGCACCCCGCCGACATCCCCGACTACTTGAAGCTGTCCTTCCCCGAGGGCTTCAAG
TGGGAGCGCGTGATGAACTTCGAGGACGGCGGCGTGGTGACCGTGACCCAGGACTCCTCCCTGCAGGACG
GCGAGTTCATCTACAAGGTGAAGCTGCGCGGCACCAACTTCCCCTCCGACGGCCCCGTAATGCAGAAGAA
GACTATGGGCTGGGAGGCCTCCTCCGAGCGGATGTACCCCGAGGACGGCGCCCTGAAGGGCGAGATCAAG
CAGAGGCTGAAGCTGAAGGACGGCGGCCACTACGACGCTGAGGTCAAGACCACCTACAAGGCCAAGAAGC
CCGTGCAGCTGCCCGGCGCCTACAACGTCAACATCAAGTTGGACATCACCTCCCACAACGAGGACTACAC
CATCGTGGAACAGTACGAACGCGCCGAGGGCCGCCACTCCACCGGCGGCATGGACGAGCTGTACAAGTAA
GCGGCCGCCACCGCGGTGG
