>Addgene plasmid #58980 | pMitoLOC | addgene partial sequence | sequence record 92791 | M13pUC-Fwd 5'-CCCAGTCACGACGTTGTAAAACG-3'
CGCGCGTAATACGACTCACTATAGGGCGAATTGGGTACCGGCCGCAAATTAAAGCCTTCGAGCGTCCCAA
AACCTTCTCAAGCAAGGTTTTCAGTATAATGTTACATGCGTACACGCGTCTGTACAGAAAAAAAAGAAAA
ATTTGAAATATAAATAACGTTCTTAATACTAACATAACTATAAAAAAATAAATAGGGACCTAGACTTCAG
GTTGTCTAACTCCTTCCTTTTCGGTTAGAGCGGATGTGGGGGGAGGGCGTGAATGTAAGCGTGACATAAC
TAATTACATGACTCGACCAGTTATTTGTACAATTCATCCATACCATGGGTAATACCAGCAGCAGTAACAA
ATTCTAACAAGACCATGTGGTCTCTCTTTTCGTTTGGATCTTTGGATAAGGCAGATTGAGTGGATAAGTA
ATGGTTGTCTGGTAACAAGACTGGACCATCACCAATTGGAGTATTTTGTTGATAATGGTCAGCTAATTGA
ACAGAACCATCTTCAATGTTGTGTCTAATTTTGAAGTTAACTTTGATACCATTCTTTTGTTTGTCAGCCA
TGATGTAAACATTGTGAGAGTTATAGTTGTATTCCAATTTGTGACCTAAAATGTTACCATCTTCTTTAAA
ATCAATACCTTTTAATTCGATTCTATTAACTAAGGTATCACCTTCAAACTTGACTTCAGCTCTGGTCTTG
TAGTTACCGTCATCTTTGAAAAAAATAGTTCTTTCTTGAACATAACCTTCTGGCATGGCAGACTTGAAAA
AGTCATGTTGTTTCATATGATCTGGGTATCTCGCAAAACATTGAACACCATAACCGAAAGTAGTGACTAA
GGTTGGCCATGGAACTGGCAATTTACCAGTAGTACAAATAAATTTTAAGGTCAATTTACCGTAAGTAGCA
TCACCTTCACCTTCACCGGAGACAGAAAATTTGTGACCATTAACATCACCATCTAATTCAACCAAAATTG
GGACAACACCAGTGAATAATTCTTCACCTTTAGACATGTCGAGGTCGACGGTATC
