>Addgene plasmid #58980 | pMitoLOC | addgene partial sequence | sequence record 92792 | M13pUC-Rev 5'-AGCGGATAACAATTTCACACAGG-3'
TGACCATGATTACGCCAAGCGCGCAATTAACCCTCACTAAAGGGAACAAAAGCTGGAGCTCCACCGCGGT
GGCGGCCGCTTACTTGTACAGCTCGTCCATGCCGCCGGTGGAGTGGCGGCCCTCGGCGCGTTCGTACTGT
TCCACGATGGTGTAGTCCTCGTTGTGGGAGGTGATGTCCAACTTGATGTTGACGTTGTAGGCGCCGGGCA
GCTGCACGGGCTTCTTGGCCTTGTAGGTGGTCTTGACCTCAGCGTCGTAGTGGCCGCCGTCCTTCAGCTT
CAGCCTCTGCTTGATCTCGCCCTTCAGGGCGCCGTCCTCGGGGTACATCCGCTCGGAGGAGGCCTCCCAG
CCCATAGTCTTCTTCTGCATTACGGGGCCGTCGGAGGGGAAGTTGGTGCCGCGCAGCTTCACCTTGTAGA
TGAACTCGCCGTCCTGCAGGGAGGAGTCCTGGGTCACGGTCACCACGCCGCCGTCCTCGAAGTTCATCAC
GCGCTCCCACTTGAAGCCCTCGGGGAAGGACAGCTTCAAGTAGTCGGGGATGTCGGCGGGGTGCTTCACG
TAGGCCTTGGAGCCGTACATGAACTGAGGGGACAGGATGTCCCAGGCGAAGGGCAGGGGGCCACCCTTGG
TCACCTTCAGCTTGGCGGTCTGGGTGCCCTCGTAGGGGCGGCCCTCGCCCTCGCCCTCGATCTCGAACTC
GTGGCCGTCCACGGAGCCCTCCATGTGCACCTTGAAGCGCATGAACTCCTTGATGATGGCCATGTTATCC
TCCTCGCCCTTGCTCACCATGGTGGCGACTAGTGGTCTAGAGCTACACAAAGTTCTTGTGGCTGGCTTGA
AAAATCTTATAGATTGACGTAGTGAAAGCATTGTGCTTGTTATCTATT
