>Addgene plasmid #58980 | pMitoLOC | addgene partial sequence | sequence record 92793 | pGEX3 5'-CCGGGAGCTGCATGTGTCAGAGG-3'
GAAACGCGCGAGACGAAAGGGCCTCGTGATACGCCTATTTTTATAGGTTAATGTCATGATAATAATGGTT
TCTTAGACGGATCGCTTGCCTGTAACTTACACGCGCCTCGTATCTTTTAATGATGGAATAATTTGGGAAT
TTACTCTGTGTTTATTTATTTTTATGTTTTGTATTTGGATTTTAGAAAGTAAATAAAGAAGGTAGAAGAG
TTACGGAATGAAGAAAAAAAAATAAACAAAGGTTTAAAAAATTTCAACAAAAAGCGTACTTTACATATAT
ATTTATTAGACAAGAAAAGCAGATTAAATAGATATACATTCGATTAACGATAAGTAAAATGTAAAATCAC
AGGATTTTCGTGTGTGGTCTTCTACACAGACAAGATGAAACAATTCGGCATTAATACCTGAGAGCAGGAA
GAGCAAGATAAAAGGTAGTATTTGTTGGCGATCCCCCTAGAGTCTTTTACATCTTCGGAAAACAAAAACT
ATTTTTTCTTTAATTTCTTTTTTTACTTTCTATTTTTAATTTATATATTTATATTAAAAAATTTAAATTA
TAATTATTTTTATAGCACGTGATGAAAAGGACCCAGGTGGCACTTTTCGGGGAAATGTGCGCGGAACCCC
TATTTGTTTATTTTTCTAAATACATTCAAATATGTATCCGCTCATGAGACAATAACCCTGATAAATGCTT
CAATAATATTGAAAAAGGAAGAGTATGAGTATTCAACATTTCCGTGTCGCCCTTATTCCCTTTTTTGCGG
CATTTTGCCTTCCTGTTTTTGCTCACCCAGAAACGCTGGTGAAAGTAAAAGATGCTGAAGATCAGTTGGG
TGCACGAGTGGGTTACATCGAACTGGATCTCAACAGCGGTAAGATCCTTGAGAGTTTTCGCCCCGAAGAA
CGTTTTCCAATGATGAGCACTTTTAAAGTTCTGCTATGTGGCGCGGTATTATCCCGTATTGACGCCGGGC
AAGAGCAACTCGGTCGCCGCATACACTATTCTCAGAATGACTTGGTTGAGTACTCACCAGTCACAGAAAA
GCATCTTACGGATGGCATGACAGTAAGAGAATTATGCAGTGCTGCCATAACCATGAGTGA
