>Addgene plasmid #58980 | pMitoLOC | addgene partial sequence | sequence record 92795 | pRSII-F1 5'-CGGCATCAGAGCAGATTGTAC-3'
TTCAATTCATCATTTTTTTTTTATTCTTTTTTTTGATTTCGGTTTCCTTGAAATTTTTTTAGCTTGCCTT
GTCCCCGCCGGGTCACCCGGCCAGCGACATGGAGGCCCAGAATACCCTCCTTGACAGTCTTGACGTGCGC
AGCTCAGGGGCATGATGTGACTGTCGCCCGTACATTTAGCCCATACATCCCCATGTATAATCATTTGCAT
CCATACATTTTGATGGCCGCACGGCGCGAAGCAAAAATTACGGCTCCTCGCTGCAGACCTGCGAGCAGGG
AAACGCTCCCCTCACAGACGCGTTGAATTGTCCCCACGCCGCGCCCCTGTAGAGAAATATAAAAGGTTAG
GATTTGCCACTGAGGTTCTTCTTTCATATACTTCCTTTTAAAATCTTGCTAGGATACAGTTCTCACATCA
CATCCGAACATAAACAACCATGGGTACCACTCTTGACGACACGGCTTACCGGTACCGCACCAGTGTCCCG
GGGGACGCCGAGGCCATCGAGGCACTGGATGGGTCCTTCACCACCGACACCGTCTTCCGCGTCACCGCCA
CCGGGGACGGCTTCACCCTGCGGGAGGTGCCGGTGGACCCGCCCCTGACCAAGGTGTTCCCCGACGACGA
ATCGGACGACGAATCGGACGACGGGGAGGACGGCGACCCGGACTCCCGGACGTTCGTCGCGTACGGGGAC
GACGGCGACCTGGCGGGCTTCGTGGTCGTCTCGTACTCCGGCTGGAACCGCCGGCTGACCGTCGAGGACA
TCGAGGTCGCCCCGGAGCACCGGGGGCACGGGGTCGGGCGCGCGTTGATGGGGCTCGCGACGGAGTTCGC
CCGCGA
