>Addgene plasmid #58980 | pMitoLOC | addgene partial sequence | sequence record 92796 | yGFP-R 5'-GCATCACCTTCACCTTCACC-3'
TTGTGACCATTAACATCACCATCTAATTCAACCAAAATTGGGACAACACCAGTGAATAATTCTTCACCTT
TAGACATGTCGAGGTCGACGGTATCGATAAGCTTGATATCGAATTCGGAAGAGTAGGCGCGCTTCTGGAA
AGCCTGGCGGGTGGTGGCGTTGACGATGGAGGTCATCTGGGTGCGCTTGAGGGTCTGGAGGGGGGAGCCA
GTCTGGATGGTGCGCTTGCTGACCTGAGCAACGCGGACAGCAGGGCGGGCAACCTTGGCGGAAGCAGCCA
TCCGGGAGGCCAGGCGAGAGGCGAGGACACGAGTGGAGGCCATGGATCCACTAGTTCTAGAGTATGGATG
GGGGTAATAGAATTGTATCTATGTATCTGACGACCCTGTATTACACGAAGGAAATAGTAGATGAAAAGAC
AAGAGAGCAAGAAAAAGGAAAAACTTCCTTTCTAACAGACGCTTTACTTAACCTTATATATATCTTATTT
TTTTCATCGAGCGTGTTCAATTGGACAAGGTGCCACCTTTTCGACACTTCGGTTATTATGTTACACAGTT
TTCATGAGGATGGCGCCTTGACTAACTTAATTAGTCATTTGCCAACCACCACAGTTCCCCAATATCGACA
GCTTCACGTGCCATTTGCCATTTTGCGATCATGTGACCTCAAGAGAAAAAGCAAAAAATAATGAGAGCTA
AGGGATTCGAAGTCGACGGTATCGATAAGCTTGATATCCTTTTGTTGTTTCCGGGTGTACAATATGGACT
TCCTCTTTTCTGGCAACCAAACCCATACATCGGGATTCCTATAATACCTTCGTTGGTCTCCCTAACATGT
AGGTGGCGGAGGGGAGATATACAATAGAACAGATACCAGACAAGACATAATGGGCTAAACAAGACTACAC
CAATTACACTGCCTCATTGATGGTGGTACATAACGAACTAATACTGTAGCCCTAGACTTGATAGCCATCA
TCATATCGAAGTTTCACTACCCTTTTT
