>Addgene plasmid #58980 | pMitoLOC | addgene partial sequence | sequence record 92797 | mCherryseq-R 5'-cctcctcgcccttgctcaccat-3'
GAGCTACACAAAGTTCTTGTGGCTGGCTTGAAAAATCTTATAGATTGACGTAGTGAAAGCATTGTGCTTG
TTATCTATTTGTATGGAATTCCTTGATTGTATGCTTGGTATAGCTTGAAATATTGTGCAGAAAAAGAAAC
AAGGAAGAAAGGGAACGAGAACAATGACGAGGAAACAAAAGATTAATAATTGCAGGTCTATTTATACTTG
ATAGCAAGACAGCAAACTTTTTTTTATTTCAAATTCAAGTAACTGGAAGGAAGGCCGTATACCGTTGCTC
ATTAGAGAGTAGTGTGCGTGAATGAAGGAAGGAAAAAGTTTCGTGTGCTTCGAGATACCCCTCATCAGCT
CTGGAACAACGACATCTGTTGGTGCTGTCTTTGTCGTTAATTTTTTCCTTTAGTGTCTTCCATCATTTTT
TTGTCATTGCGGATATGGTGAGACAACAACGGGGGAGAGAGAAAAGAAAAAAAAAGAAAAGAAGTTGCAT
GCGCCTATTATTACTTCAATAGATGGCAAATGGAAAAAGGGTAGTGAAACTTCGATATGATGATGGCTAT
CAAGTCTAGGGCTACAGTATTAGTTCGTTATGTACCACCATCAATGAGGCAGTGTAATTGGTGTAGTCTT
GTTTAGCCCATTATGTCTTGTCTGGTATCTGTTCTATTGTATATCTCCCCTCCGCCACCTACATGTTAGG
GAGACCAACGAAGGTATTATAGGAATCCCGATGTATGGGTTTGGTTGCCAGAAAAGAGGAAGTCCATATT
GTACACCCGGAAACAACAAAAGGATATCAAGCTTATCGATACCGTCGACTTCGAATCCCTTAGCTCTCAT
TATTTTTTGCTTTTTCTCTTGAGGTCACATGATCGCAAAATGGCAAATGGCACGTGAAGCTGTCGATATT
GGGGAACTGTGGTGGTTGGCAAATGACTAATTAAGTTAGTCAAGGCGCCATCCTCATGAAAACTGTGTAA
CATAATAACCGAAGTGTCGAAAAGGTGGCACCTTGTCCAATTGAACACGCTCGATGA
